Addgene plasmid #40029: pFLN
Depositing lab: Liqun Luo. Depositing organization: Stanford University. Publication: Extensions of MADM (Mosaic Analysis with Double Markers) in Mice. Tasic B, Miyamichi K, Hippenmeyer S, Dani VS, Zeng H, Joo W, Zong H, Chen-Tsai Y, Luo L. PLoS One. 2012;7(3):e33332. Epub 2012 Mar 27. 10.1371/journal.pone.0033332 PubMed 22479386.
Backbone
  Vector backbone: Unknown
  Backbone size w/o insert (bp): 3500
  Total vector size (bp): 5379
  Vector type: Mammalian Expression, Bacterial Expression
  Selectable markers: Neomycin (select with G418)
Growth in bacteria
  Bacterial resistance: Kanamycin, 50 μg/mL
  Growth temperature: 37°C
  Growth strain: DH5alpha
  Copy number: High Copy
Gene/Insert 1
  Gene/Insert name: FRT-loxP
  Promoter: None
  Cloning method: Unknown
  Sequencing primers: 5′ see sequence; 3′ see sequence
Gene/Insert 2
  Gene/Insert name: Neo (alt names: neomycin phosphotransferase; neomycin resistance gene)
  Promoter: SV40
  Cloning method: Unknown
  Sequencing primers: 5′ see sequence; 3′ see sequence
Terms and licenses: Academic/Nonprofit Terms; Industry Terms: Not Available to Industry
Depositor comments: Additional versions of this plasmid are available from Addgene: pLN and pFLLFLN.
How to cite: pFLN was a gift from Liqun Luo (Addgene plasmid # 40029 ; http://n2t.net/addgene:40029 ; RRID:Addgene_40029)
