[The description below was written by a language model from this plasmid's Addgene catalogue record and pLannotate feature annotations shown in this document.]
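Description:
pFLN is a 5,379 bp high-copy plasmid from a set of building-block vectors made for extending the MADM (Mosaic Analysis with Double Markers) system in mice. It is catalogued as a mammalian and bacterial expression vector. The backbone is recorded as unknown, but the annotation shows a ColE1/pUC-type origin, a lac promoter/operator region, lacZα and ccdB fragments, a T7 promoter, a Tn5-derived NeoR/KanR gene and a BleoR (Sh ble) gene. This combination resembles a commercial positive-selection cloning vector in which the lacZα–ccdB fusion has been interrupted, although the record does not identify it. The plasmid is propagated in standard E. coli under kanamycin selection.

The payload gives the plasmid its name: a minimal FRT site followed almost immediately by a loxP site, both in the same orientation and carrying no promoter of their own, placed just upstream of a neomycin resistance cassette. In that cassette, a bacterial AmpR (bla) promoter and the SV40 enhancer/early promoter sit in tandem ahead of a second copy of the Tn5 aminoglycoside phosphotransferase gene. A short ble fragment and the HSV TK polyadenylation signal follow it. This dual-promoter arrangement allows the same marker to confer kanamycin resistance in bacteria and G418 resistance in mammalian cells.

The record does not give an explicit purpose. The layout suggests a modular source of an FRT-loxP-Neo unit for assembling gene-targeting or knock-in constructs, where the recombinase sites serve as targets for FLP and Cre and Neo supports G418 selection. The annotated minimal FRT is noted to support FLP-mediated excision but not integration. The depositor notes two related versions, pLN and pFLLFLN, whose names suggest different arrangements of recombinase sites.
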