Features (pLannotate 1.2.2; 21 found; start..end, strand, type, name):
    182..770     -  rep_origin     ori: high-copy-number ColE1/pMB1/pBR322/pUC origin of replication
    908..1282    -  CDS            BleoR: antibiotic-binding protein; Sh ble from Streptoalloteichus hindustanus; confers resistance to bleomycin, phleomycin, and Zeocin™
   1302..1390    -  promoter       AmpR promoter (fragment): bla
   1417..1467    +  misc_feature   bom (fragment): basis of mobility region from pBR322
   1488..2282    -  CDS            NeoR/KanR: aminoglycoside phosphotransferase from Tn5; aph(3')-II (or nptII); confers resistance to neomycin, kanamycin, and G418 (Geneticin®)
   2314..2583    -  CDS            tnpA (fragment): TN5P_ECOLX - Also known as tnp. Experimental evidence at protein level: Swiss-Prot protein existence level 1. Mediates transposition of transposon Tn5 by a 'cut and paste' mechanism. First, the monomeric transposase binds the 19 bp inverted DNA repeats flanking the transposon. Then, dimerization of the DNA- bound transposase creates a synaptic DNA complex. After nicking of the first DNA strand, excision of the transposon proceeds through a series of intermediates. The transposase then mediates the insertion of the transposon at a new site by strand transfer. The activity of the wild- type tran
   2631..2934    -  CDS            ccdB (fragment): CcdB, a bacterial toxin that poisons DNA gyrase; ccdB; Plasmids containing the ccdB gene cannot be propagated in standard E. coli strains.
   2944..3091    -  CDS            lacZα (fragment): LacZα fragment of β-galactosidase; lacZ fragment
   3094..3112    +  promoter       T7 promoter: promoter for bacteriophage T7 RNA polymerase
   3189..3222    +  protein_bind   FRT (minimal): supports FLP-mediated excision but not integration (Turan and Bode, 2011) FLP recombinase from the Saccharomyces cerevisiae 2μ plasmid
   3229..3262    +  protein_bind   loxP: Cre-mediated recombination occurs in the 8-bp core sequence (GCATACAT). Cre recombinase
   3290..3394    +  promoter       AmpR promoter: bla
   3396..3753    +  promoter       SV40 promoter: SV40 enhancer and early promoter
   3788..4582    +  CDS            NeoR/KanR: aminoglycoside phosphotransferase from Tn5; aph(3')-II (or nptII); confers resistance to neomycin, kanamycin, and G418 (Geneticin®)
   4603..4755    +  CDS            ble (fragment): BLE_KLEPN - Experimental evidence at protein level: Swiss-Prot protein existence level 1. Binding protein with a strong affinity to the bleomycin family of antibiotics. Binds to CL990; an antimitotic-antibiotic compound. From Klebsiella pneumoniae.
   4814..4861    +  polyA_signal   HSV TK poly(A) signal: herpes simplex virus thymidine kinase polyadenylation signal (Cole and Stacy, 1985)
   4952..4968    -  polyA_signal   bGH poly(A) signal (fragment): bovine growth hormone polyadenylation signal
   5183..5199    -  protein_bind   lac operator: The lac repressor binds to the lac operator to inhibit transcription in E. coli. This inhibition can be relieved by adding lactose or isopropyl-β-D-thiogalactopyranoside (IPTG). lac repressor encoded by lacI
   5207..5237    -  promoter       lac promoter: promoter for the E. coli lac operon
   5252..5273    -  protein_bind   CAP binding site: CAP binding activates transcription in the presence of cAMP. E. coli catabolite activator protein
   5286..5378    -  CDS            lacI (fragment): lac repressor; lacI; The lac repressor binds to the lac operator to inhibit transcription in E. coli. This inhibition can be relieved by adding lactose or isopropyl-β-D-thiogalactopyranoside (IPTG).
>Addgene plasmid #40029 | pFLN | depositor full sequence | sequence record 50801 | pFLN sequence 5379 bps
CTTCCGCTTCCTCGCTCACTGACTCGCTGCGCTCGGTCGTTCGGCTGCGGCGAGCGGTATCAGCTCACTC
AAAGGCGGTAATACGGTTATCCACAGAATCAGGGGATAACGCAGGAAAGAACATGTGAGCAAAAGGCCAG
CAAAAGGCCAGGAACCGTAAAAAGGCCGCGTTGCTGGCGTTTTTCCATAGGCTCCGCCCCCCTGACGAGC
ATCACAAAAATCGACGCTCAAGTCAGAGGTGGCGAAACCCGACAGGACTATAAAGATACCAGGCGTTTCC
CCCTGGAAGCTCCCTCGTGCGCTCTCCTGTTCCGACCCTGCCGCTTACCGGATACCTGTCCGCCTTTCTC
CCTTCGGGAAGCGTGGCGCTTTCTCATAGCTCACGCTGTAGGTATCTCAGTTCGGTGTAGGTCGTTCGCT
CCAAGCTGGGCTGTGTGCACGAACCCCCCGTTCAGCCCGACCGCTGCGCCTTATCCGGTAACTATCGTCT
TGAGTCCAACCCGGTAAGACACGACTTATCGCCACTGGCAGCAGCCACTGGTAACAGGATTAGCAGAGCG
AGGTATGTAGGCGGTGCTACAGAGTTCTTGAAGTGGTGGCCTAACTACGGCTACACTAGAAGAACAGTAT
TTGGTATCTGCGCTCTGCTGAAGCCAGTTACCTTCGGAAAAAGAGTTGGTAGCTCTTGATCCGGCAAACA
AACCACCGCTGGTAGCGGTGGTTTTTTTGTTTGCAAGCAGCAGATTACGCGCAGAAAAAAAGGATCTCAA
GAAGATCCTTTGATCTTTTCTACGGGGTCTGACGCTCAGTGGAACGAAAACTCACGTTAAGGGATTTTGG
TCATGAGATTATCAAAAAGGATCTTCACCTAGATCCTTTTAAATTAAAAATGAAGTTTTAGCACGTGTCA
GTCCTGCTCCTCGGCCACGAAGTGCACGCAGTTGCCGGCCGGGTCGCGCAGGGCGAACTCCCGCCCCCAC
GGCTGCTCGCCGATCTCGGTCATGGCCGGCCCGGAGGCGTCCCGGAAGTTCGTGGACACGACCTCCGACC
ACTCGGCGTACAGCTCGTCCAGGCCGCGCACCCACACCCAGGCCAGGGTGTTGTCCGGCACCACCTGGTC
CTGGACCGCGCTGATGAACAGGGTCACGTCGTCCCGGACCACACCGGCGAAGTCGTCCTCCACGAAGTCC
CGGGAGAACCCGAGCCGGTCGGTCCAGAACTCGACCGCTCCGGCGACGTCGCGCGCGGTGAGCACCGGAA
CGGCACTGGTCAACTTGGCCATGGTGGCCCTCCTCACGTGCTATTATTGAAGCATTTATCAGGGTTATTG
TCTCATGAGCGGATACATATTTGAATGTATTTAGAAAAATAAACAAATAGGGGTTCCGCGCACATTTCCC
CGAAAAGTGCCACCTGATGCGGTGTGAAATACCGCACAGATGCGTAAGGAGAAAATACCGCATCAGGAAA
TTGTAAGCGTTAATAATTCAGAAGAACTCGTCAAGAAGGCGATAGAAGGCGATGCGCTGCGAATCGGGAG
CGGCGATACCGTAAAGCACGAGGAAGCGGTCAGCCCATTCGCCGCCAAGCTCTTCAGCAATATCACGGGT
AGCCAACGCTATGTCCTGATAGCGGTCCGCCACACCCAGCCGGCCACAGTCGATGAATCCAGAAAAGCGG
CCATTTTCCACCATGATATTCGGCAAGCAGGCATCGCCATGGGTCACGACGAGATCCTCGCCGTCGGGCA
TGCTCGCCTTGAGCCTGGCGAACAGTTCGGCTGGCGCGAGCCCCTGATGCTCTTCGTCCAGATCATCCTG
ATCGACAAGACCGGCTTCCATCCGAGTACGTGCTCGCTCGATGCGATGTTTCGCTTGGTGGTCGAATGGG
CAGGTAGCCGGATCAAGCGTATGCAGCCGCCGCATTGCATCAGCCATGATGGATACTTTCTCGGCAGGAG
CAAGGTGAGATGACAGGAGATCCTGCCCCGGCACTTCGCCCAATAGCAGCCAGTCCCTTCCCGCTTCAGT
GACAACGTCGAGCACAGCTGCGCAAGGAACGCCCGTCGTGGCCAGCCACGATAGCCGCGCTGCCTCGTCT
TGCAGTTCATTCAGGGCACCGGACAGGTCGGTCTTGACAAAAAGAACCGGGCGCCCCTGCGCTGACAGCC
GGAACACGGCGGCATCAGAGCAGCCGATTGTCTGTTGTGCCCAGTCATAGCCGAATAGCCTCTCCACCCA
AGCGGCCGGAGAACCTGCGTGCAATCCATCTTGTTCAATCATGCGAAACGATCCTCATCCTGTCTCTTGA
TCAGAGCTTGATCCCCTGCGCCATCAGATCCTTGGCGGCAAGAAAGCCATCCAGTTTACTTTGCAGGGCT
TCCCAACCTTACCAGAGGGCGCCCCAGCTGGCAATTCCGGTTCGCTTGCTGTCCATAAAACCGCCCAGTC
TAGCTATCGCCATGTAAGCCCACTGCAAGCTACCTGCTTTCTCTTTGCGCTTGCGTTTTCCCTTGTCCAG
ATAGCCCAGTAGCTGACATTCATCCGGGGTCAGCACCGTTTCTGCGGACTGGCTTTCTACGTGAAAAGGA
TCTAGGTGAAGATCCTTTTTGATAATCTCATGCCTGACATTTATATTCCCCAGAACATCAGGTTAATGGC
GTTTTTGATGTCATTTTCGCGGTGGCTGAGATCAGCCACTTCTTCCCCGATAACGGAGACCGGCACACTG
GCCATATCGGTGGTCATCATGCGCCAGCTTTCATCCCCGATATGCACCACCGGGTAAAGTTCACGGGAGA
CTTTATCTGACAGCAGACGTGCACTGGCCAGGGGGATCACCATCCGTCGCCCCGGCGTGTCAATAATATC
ACTCTGTACATCCACAAACAGACGATAACGGCTCTCTCTTTTATAGGTGTAAACCTTAAACTGCCGTACG
TATAGGCTGCGCAACTGTTGGGAAGGGCGATCGGTGCGGGCCTCTTCGCTATTACGCCAGCTGGCGAAAG
GGGGATGTGCTGCAAGGCGATTAAGTTGGGTAACGCCAGGGTTTTCCCAGTCACGACGTTGTAAAACGAC
GGCCAGTGAATTGTAATACGACTCACTATAGGGCGAATTGGGCCCTCTAGATGCATGCTCGAGCGGCCGC
CAGTGTGATGGATATCTGCAGAATTCAGGAAGATCTCCGAAGTTCCTATTCTCTAGAAAGTATAGGAACT
TCGGATCTATAACTTCGTATAGCATACATTATACGAAGTTATTCAGGTGGCACTTTTCGGGGAAATGTGC
GCGGAACCCCTATTTGTTTATTTTTCTAAATACATTCAAATATGTATCCGCTCATGAGACAATAACCCTG
ATAAATGCTTCAATAATATTGAAAAAGGAAGAGTCCTGAGGCGGAAAGAACCAGCTGTGGAATGTGTGTC
AGTTAGGGTGTGGAAAGTCCCCAGGCTCCCCAGCAGGCAGAAGTATGCAAAGCATGCATCTCAATTAGTC
AGCAACCAGGTGTGGAAAGTCCCCAGGCTCCCCAGCAGGCAGAAGTATGCAAAGCATGCATCTCAATTAG
TCAGCAACCATAGTCCCGCCCCTAACTCCGCCCATCCCGCCCCTAACTCCGCCCAGTTCCGCCCATTCTC
CGCCCCATGGCTGACTAATTTTTTTTATTTATGCAGAGGCCGAGGCCGCCTCGGCCTCTGAGCTATTCCA
GAAGTAGTGAGGAGGCTTTTTTGGAGGCCTAGGCTTTTGCAAAGATCGATCAAGAGACAGGATGAGGATC
GTTTCGCATGATTGAACAAGATGGATTGCACGCAGGTTCTCCGGCCGCTTGGGTGGAGAGGCTATTCGGC
TATGACTGGGCACAACAGACAATCGGCTGCTCTGATGCCGCCGTGTTCCGGCTGTCAGCGCAGGGGCGCC
CGGTTCTTTTTGTCAAGACCGACCTGTCCGGTGCCCTGAATGAACTGCAAGACGAGGCAGCGCGGCTATC
GTGGCTGGCCACGACGGGCGTTCCTTGCGCAGCTGTGCTCGACGTTGTCACTGAAGCGGGAAGGGACTGG
CTGCTATTGGGCGAAGTGCCGGGGCAGGATCTCCTGTCATCTCACCTTGCTCCTGCCGAGAAAGTATCCA
TCATGGCTGATGCAATGCGGCGGCTGCATACGCTTGATCCGGCTACCTGCCCATTCGACCACCAAGCGAA
ACATCGCATCGAGCGAGCACGTACTCGGATGGAAGCCGGTCTTGTCGATCAGGATGATCTGGACGAAGAG
CATCAGGGGCTCGCGCCAGCCGAACTGTTCGCCAGGCTCAAGGCGAGCATGCCCGACGGCGAGGATCTCG
TCGTGACCCATGGCGATGCCTGCTTGCCGAATATCATGGTGGAAAATGGCCGCTTTTCTGGATTCATCGA
CTGTGGCCGGCTGGGTGTGGCGGACCGCTATCAGGACATAGCGTTGGCTACCCGTGATATTGCTGAAGAG
CTTGGCGGCGAATGGGCTGACCGCTTCCTCGTGCTTTACGGTATCGCCGCTCCCGATTCGCAGCGCATCG
CCTTCTATCGCCTTCTTGACGAGTTCTTCTGAGCGGGACTCTGGGGTTCGAAATGACCGACCAAGCGACG
CCCAACCTGCCATCACGAGATTTCGATTCCACCGCCGCCTTCTATGAAAGGTTGGGCTTCGGAATCGTTT
TCCGGGACGCCGGCTGGATGATCCTCCAGCGCGGGGATCTCATGCTGGAGTTCTTCGCCCACCCTAGGGG
GAGGCTAACTGAAACACGGAAGGAGACAATACCGGAAGGAACCCGCGCTATGACGGCAATAAAAAGACAG
AATAAAACGCACGGTGTTGGGTCGTTTGTTCATAAACGCGGGGTTCGGTCCCAGGGCTGGCACTCTGTCG
ATACCCCACCGAGACCCCATTGGGGCCAATACGCCCGCGTTTCTTCCTTTTCCCCACCCCACCCCCCAAG
TTCGGGTGAAGGCCCAGGGCTCGCAGCCAACGTCGGGGCGGCAGGCCCTGCCATAGCCTCAGGTTACTCA
GGATCCCCTGAATTCCAGCACACTGGCGGCCGTTACTAGTGGATCCGAGCTCGGTACCAAGCTTGATGCA
TAGCTTGAGTATTCTAACGCGTCACCTAAATAGCTTGGCGTAATCATGGTCATAGCTGTTTCCTGTGTGA
AATTGTTATCCGCTCACAATTCCACACAACATACGAGCCGGAAGCATAAAGTGTAAAGCCTGGGGTGCCT
AATGAGTGAGCTAACTCACATTAATTGCGTTGCGCTCACTGCCCGCTTTCCAGTCGGGAAACCTGTCGTG
CCAGCTGCATTAATGAATCGGCCAACGCGCGGGGAGAGGCGGTTTGCGTATTGGGCGCT
