>Addgene plasmid #40029 | pFLN | addgene partial sequence | sequence record 54317 | pBABE3 5'-ACCCTAACTGACACACATTCC-3'
ATTATTGAAGCATTTATCAGGGTTATTGTCTCATGAGCGGATACATATTTGAATGTATTTAGAAAAATAA
ACAAATAGGGGTTCCGCGCACATTTCCCCGAAAAGTGCCACCTGAATAACTTCGTATAATGTATGCTATA
CGAAGTTATAGATCCGAAGTTCCTATACTTTCTAGAGAATAGGAACTTCGGAGATCTTCCTGAATTCTGC
AGATATCCATCACACTGGCGGCCGCTCGAGCATGCATCTAGAGGGCCCAATTCGCCCTATAGTGAGTCGT
ATTACAATTCACTGGCCGTCGTTTTACAACGTCGTGACTGGGAAAACCCTGGCGTTACCCAACTTAATCG
CCTTGCAGCACATCCCCCTTTCGCCAGCTGGCGTAATAGCGAAGAGGCCCGCACCGATCGCCCTTCCCAA
CAGTTGCGCAGCCTATACGTACGGCAGTTTAAGGTTTACACCTATAAAAGAGAGAGCCGTTATCGTCTGT
TTGTGGATGTACAGAGTGATATTATTGACACGCCGGGGCGACGGATGGTGATCCCCCTGGCCAGTGCACG
TCTGCTGTCAGATAAAGTCTCCCGTGAACTTTACCCGGTGGTGCATATCGGGGATGAAAGCTGGCGCATG
ATGACCACCGATATGGCCAGTGTGCCGGTCTCCGTTATCGGGGAAGAAGTGGCTGATCTCAGCCACCGCG
AAAATGACATCAAAAACGCCATTAACCTGATGTTCTGGGGAATATAAATGTCAGGCATGAGATTATCAAA
AAGGATCTTCACCTAGATCCTTTTCACGTAGAAAGCCAGTCCGCAGAAACGGTGCTGACCCCGGATGAAT
GTCAGCTACTGGGCTATCTGGACAAGGGA
