>Addgene plasmid #40029 | pFLN | addgene partial sequence | sequence record 54421 | SV40pro_F
TTTTTGGAGGCCTAGGCTTTTGCAAAGATCGATCAAGAGACAGGATGAGGATCGTTTCGCATGATTGAAC
AAGATGGATTGCACGCAGGTTCTCCGGCCGCTTGGGTGGAGAGGCTATTCGGCTATGACTGGGCACAACA
GACAATCGGCTGCTCTGATGCCGCCGTGTTCCGGCTGTCAGCGCAGGGGCGCCCGGTTCTTTTTGTCAAG
ACCGACCTGTCCGGTGCCCTGAATGAACTGCAAGACGAGGCAGCGCGGCTATCGTGGCTGGCCACGACGG
GCGTTCCTTGCGCAGCTGTGCTCGACGTTGTCACTGAAGCGGGAAGGGACTGGCTGCTATTGGGCGAAGT
GCCGGGGCAGGATCTCCTGTCATCTCACCTTGCTCCTGCCGAGAAAGTATCCATCATGGCTGATGCAATG
CGGCGGCTGCATACGCTTGATCCGGCTACCTGCCCATTCGACCACCAAGCGAAACATCGCATCGAGCGAG
CACGTACTCGGATGGAAGCCGGTCTTGTCGATCAGGATGATCTGGACGAAGAGCATCAGGGGCTCGCGCC
AGCCGAACTGTTCGCCAGGCTCAAGGCGAGCATGCCCGACGGCGAGGATCTCGTCGTGACCCATGGCGAT
GCCTGCTTGCCGAATATCATGGTGGAAAATGGCCGCTTTTCTGGATTCATCGACTGTGGCCGGCTGGGTG
TGGCGGACCGCTATCAGGACATAGCGTTGGCTACCCGTGATATTGCTGAAGAGCTTGGCGGCGAATGGGC
TGACCGCTTCCTCGTGCTTTACGGTATCGCCGC
